Addgene plasmid #103929: IL16_PDZ_3
Purpose: Protein expression and purification of IL16 PDZ3 domain
Depositing lab: Sachdev Sidhu. Depositing organization: University of Toronto. Publication: A specificity map for the PDZ domain family. Tonikian R, Zhang Y, Sazinsky SL, Currell B, Yeh JH, Reva B, Held HA, Appleton BA, Evangelista M, Wu Y, Xin X, Chan AC, Seshagiri S, Lasky LA, Sander C, Boone C, Bader GD, Sidhu SS. PLoS Biol. 2008 Sep 30;6(9):e239. doi: 10.1371/journal.pbio.0060239. PubMed 18828675.
Backbone
  Vector backbone: pGEX-6P-1
  Backbone size w/o insert (bp): 4984
  Vector type: Bacterial Expression
Growth in bacteria
  Bacterial resistance: Ampicillin, 100 μg/mL
  Growth temperature: 37°C
  Growth strain: DH5alpha
  Copy number: Unknown
Gene/Insert
  Gene/Insert name: IL16 (alt name: IL16 PDZ1)
  Species: H. sapiens (human)
  Entrez Gene: IL16 (a.k.a. LCF, NIL16, PRIL16, prIL-16)
  Promoter: tac
  Tag / fusion protein: GST (N terminal on backbone)
  Cloning method: Restriction Enzyme; 5′ cloning site unknown (unknown if destroyed); 3′ cloning site unknown (unknown if destroyed)
  Sequencing primers: 5′ pGEX Fwd
Terms and licenses: Academic/Nonprofit Terms; Industry Terms: Not Available to Industry
How to cite: IL16_PDZ_3 was a gift from Sachdev Sidhu (Addgene plasmid # 103929 ; http://n2t.net/addgene:103929 ; RRID:Addgene_103929)
