[The description below was written by a language model from this plasmid's Addgene catalogue record and pLannotate feature annotations shown in this document.]
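Description:
IL16_PDZ_3 is a bacterial expression plasmid built on the pGEX-6P-1 backbone for producing and purifying a PDZ domain of human interleukin-16 (IL16) as a glutathione S-transferase fusion. The sequenced plasmid is 5,292 nt. It is maintained in E. coli through a ColE1/pMB1-type origin of replication and selected with ampicillin via the β-lactamase (AmpR) gene and its own promoter. Fragments of the pBR322 bom region, a lacZα segment with its lac promoter, operator and CAP site, and a short E. coli yciV/trpH fragment are also annotated; these appear to be backbone remnants rather than functional parts of the design.

The expression cassette begins with the hybrid tac promoter followed by a lac operator, driving the Schistosoma japonicum GST coding sequence. A roughly 400 bp IL16 fragment lies shortly downstream of GST, giving an N-terminally GST-tagged domain. The plasmid carries its own lacI gene and promoter, so the lac repressor keeps the tac promoter off until it is induced with IPTG or lactose. The GST moiety allows affinity capture of the fusion on glutathione resin.

The annotation software matched the insert to the chimpanzee IL16 entry, but the catalogue lists the species as human, which likely reflects the close similarity of the orthologues. The record is also inconsistent about domain numbering: the name and purpose state PDZ3, while the alternative insert name reads PDZ1. The cloning sites are not recorded. The plasmid belongs to a collection used to map the binding specificities of the PDZ domain family.
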