Features (pLannotate 1.2.2; 16 found; start..end, strand, type, name):
      1..29      +  promoter       tac promoter: strong E. coli promoter; hybrid between the trp and lac UV5 promoters
     37..53      +  protein_bind   lac operator: The lac repressor binds to the lac operator to inhibit transcription in E. coli. This inhibition can be relieved by adding lactose or isopropyl-β-D-thiogalactopyranoside (IPTG). lac repressor encoded by lacI
     76..729     +  CDS            GST26_SCHJA: Experimental evidence at protein level: Swiss-Prot protein existence level 1. GST isoenzymes appear to play a central role in the parasite detoxification system. Other functions are also suspected including a role in increasing the solubility of haematin in the parasite gut. From Schistosoma japonicum (Blood fluke).
    772..1176    +  CDS            IL16 (fragment): IL16_PANTR - Experimental evidence at transcript level: Swiss-Prot protein existence level 2. Pro-interleukin-16 is involved in cell cycle progression in T-cells. Appears to be involved in transcriptional regulation of SKP2 and is probably part of a transcriptional repression complex on the core promoter of the SKP2 gene. May act as a scaffold for GABPB1 (the DNA-binding subunit the GABP transcription factor complex) and HDAC3 thus maintaining transcriptional repression and blocking cell cycle progression in resting T-cells (By similarity). From Pan troglodytes (Chimpanzee).
   1268..1308    +  misc_feature   bom (fragment): basis of mobility region from pBR322
   1413..1517    +  promoter       AmpR promoter: bla
   1518..2378    +  CDS            AmpR: β-lactamase; bla; confers resistance to ampicillin, carbenicillin, and related antibiotics
   2549..3137    +  rep_origin     ori: high-copy-number ColE1/pMB1/pBR322/pUC origin of replication
   3323..3374    -  misc_feature   bom (fragment): basis of mobility region from pBR322
   3381..3458    +  promoter       lacI promoter: lacI
   3459..4541    +  CDS            lacI: lac repressor; lacI; The lac repressor binds to the lac operator to inhibit transcription in E. coli. This inhibition can be relieved by adding lactose or isopropyl-β-D-thiogalactopyranoside (IPTG).
   4554..4575    +  protein_bind   CAP binding site: CAP binding activates transcription in the presence of cAMP. E. coli catabolite activator protein
   4590..4620    +  promoter       lac promoter: promoter for the E. coli lac operon
   4628..4644    +  protein_bind   lac operator: The lac repressor binds to the lac operator to inhibit transcription in E. coli. This inhibition can be relieved by adding lactose or isopropyl-β-D-thiogalactopyranoside (IPTG). lac repressor encoded by lacI
   4664..4837    +  CDS            lacZα: LacZα fragment of β-galactosidase; lacZ fragment
   5101..5217    -  CDS            yciV (fragment): RNAAM_ECOLI - Also known as trpH From Escherichia coli (strain K12).
>Addgene plasmid #103929 | IL16_PDZ_3 | addgene full sequence | sequence record 200150 | Addgene NGS Result
TTGACAATTAATCATCGGCTCGTATAATGTGTGGAATTGTGAGCGGATAACAATTTCACACAGGAAACAG
TATTCATGTCCCCTATACTAGGTTATTGGAAAATTAAGGGCCTTGTGCAACCCACTCGACTTCTTTTGGA
ATATCTTGAAGAAAAATATGAAGAGCATTTGTATGAGCGCGATGAAGGTGATAAATGGCGAAACAAAAAG
TTTGAATTGGGTTTGGAGTTTCCCAATCTTCCTTATTATATTGATGGTGATGTTAAATTAACACAGTCTA
TGGCCATCATACGTTATATAGCTGACAAGCACAACATGTTGGGTGGTTGTCCAAAAGAGCGTGCAGAGAT
TTCAATGCTTGAAGGAGCGGTTTTGGATATTAGATACGGTGTTTCGAGAATTGCATATAGTAAAGACTTT
GAAACTCTCAAAGTTGATTTTCTTAGCAAGCTACCTGAAATGCTGAAAATGTTCGAAGATCGTTTATGTC
ATAAAACATATTTAAATGGTGATCATGTAACCCATCCTGACTTCATGTTGTATGACGCTCTTGATGTTGT
TTTATACATGGACCCAATGTGCCTGGATGCGTTCCCAAAATTAGTTTGTTTTAAAAAACGTATTGAAGCT
ATCCCACAAATTGATAAGTACTTGAAATCCAGCAAGTATATAGCATGGCCTTTGCAGGGCTGGCAAGCCA
CGTTTGGTGGTGGCGACCATCCTCCAAAATCGGATCTGGAAGTTCTGTTCCAGGGGCCCCTGGGATCCGG
CATCCATGTCACCATCTTACACAAGGAGGAAGGTGCTGGTCTTGGGTTCAGCTTGGCAGGAGGAGCAGAT
CTAGAAAACAAGGTGATTACGGTTCACAGAGTGTTTCCAAATGGGCTGGCCTCCCAGGAAGGGACTATTC
AGAAGGGCAATGAGGTTCTTTCCATCAACGGCAAGTCTCTCAAGGGGACCACGCACCATGATGCCTTGGC
CATCCTCCGCCAAGCTCGAGAGCCCAGGCAAGCTGTGATTGTCACAAGGAAGCTGACTCCAGAGGCCATG
CCCGACCTCAACTCCTCCACTGACTCTGCAGCCTCATGAGTCGACTCGAGCGGCCGCATCGTGACTGACT
GACGATCTGCCTCGCGCGTTTCGGTGATGACGGTGAAAACCTCTGACACATGCAGCTCCCGGAGACGGTC
ACAGCTTGTCTGTAAGCGGATGCCGGGAGCAGACAAGCCCGTCAGGGCGCGTCAGCGGGTGTTGGCGGGT
GTCGGGGCGCAGCCATGACCCAGTCACGTAGCGATAGCGGAGTGTATAATTCTTGAAGACGAAAGGGCCT
CGTGATACGCCTATTTTTATAGGTTAATGTCATGATAATAATGGTTTCTTAGACGTCAGGTGGCACTTTT
CGGGGAAATGTGCGCGGAACCCCTATTTGTTTATTTTTCTAAATACATTCAAATATGTATCCGCTCATGA
GACAATAACCCTGATAAATGCTTCAATAATATTGAAAAAGGAAGAGTATGAGTATTCAACATTTCCGTGT
CGCCCTTATTCCCTTTTTTGCGGCATTTTGCCTTCCTGTTTTTGCTCACCCAGAAACGCTGGTGAAAGTA
AAAGATGCTGAAGATCAGTTGGGTGCACGAGTGGGTTACATCGAACTGGATCTCAACAGCGGTAAGATCC
TTGAGAGTTTTCGCCCCGAAGAACGTTTTCCAATGATGAGCACTTTTAAAGTTCTGCTATGTGGCGCGGT
ATTATCCCGTGTTGACGCCGGGCAAGAGCAACTCGGTCGCCGCATACACTATTCTCAGAATGACTTGGTT
GAGTACTCACCAGTCACAGAAAAGCATCTTACGGATGGCATGACAGTAAGAGAATTATGCAGTGCTGCCA
TAACCATGAGTGATAACACTGCGGCCAACTTACTTCTGACAACGATCGGAGGACCGAAGGAGCTAACCGC
TTTTTTGCACAACATGGGGGATCATGTAACTCGCCTTGATCGTTGGGAACCGGAGCTGAATGAAGCCATA
CCAAACGACGAGCGTGACACCACGATGCCTGCAGCAATGGCAACAACGTTGCGCAAACTATTAACTGGCG
AACTACTTACTCTAGCTTCCCGGCAACAATTAATAGACTGGATGGAGGCGGATAAAGTTGCAGGACCACT
TCTGCGCTCGGCCCTTCCGGCTGGCTGGTTTATTGCTGATAAATCTGGAGCCGGTGAGCGTGGGTCTCGC
GGTATCATTGCAGCACTGGGGCCAGATGGTAAGCCCTCCCGTATCGTAGTTATCTACACGACGGGGAGTC
AGGCAACTATGGATGAACGAAATAGACAGATCGCTGAGATAGGTGCCTCACTGATTAAGCATTGGTAACT
GTCAGACCAAGTTTACTCATATATACTTTAGATTGATTTAAAACTTCATTTTTAATTTAAAAGGATCTAG
GTGAAGATCCTTTTTGATAATCTCATGACCAAAATCCCTTAACGTGAGTTTTCGTTCCACTGAGCGTCAG
ACCCCGTAGAAAAGATCAAAGGATCTTCTTGAGATCCTTTTTTTCTGCGCGTAATCTGCTGCTTGCAAAC
AAAAAAACCACCGCTACCAGCGGTGGTTTGTTTGCCGGATCAAGAGCTACCAACTCTTTTTCCGAAGGTA
ACTGGCTTCAGCAGAGCGCAGATACCAAATACTGTCCTTCTAGTGTAGCCGTAGTTAGGCCACCACTTCA
AGAACTCTGTAGCACCGCCTACATACCTCGCTCTGCTAATCCTGTTACCAGTGGCTGCTGCCAGTGGCGA
TAAGTCGTGTCTTACCGGGTTGGACTCAAGACGATAGTTACCGGATAAGGCGCAGCGGTCGGGCTGAACG
GGGGGTTCGTGCACACAGCCCAGCTTGGAGCGAACGACCTACACCGAACTGAGATACCTACAGCGTGAGC
TATGAGAAAGCGCCACGCTTCCCGAAGGGAGAAAGGCGGACAGGTATCCGGTAAGCGGCAGGGTCGGAAC
AGGAGAGCGCACGAGGGAGCTTCCAGGGGGAAACGCCTGGTATCTTTATAGTCCTGTCGGGTTTCGCCAC
CTCTGACTTGAGCGTCGATTTTTGTGATGCTCGTCAGGGGGGCGGAGCCTATGGAAAAACGCCAGCAACG
CGGCCTTTTTACGGTTCCTGGCCTTTTGCTGGCCTTTTGCTCACATGTTCTTTCCTGCGTTATCCCCTGA
TTCTGTGGATAACCGTATTACCGCCTTTGAGTGAGCTGATACCGCTCGCCGCAGCCGAACGACCGAGCGC
AGCGAGTCAGTGAGCGAGGAAGCGGAAGAGCGCCTGATGCGGTATTTTCTCCTTACGCATCTGTGCGGTA
TTTCACACCGCATAAATTCCGACACCATCGAATGGCGCAAAACCTTTCGCGGTATGGCATGATAGCGCCC
GGAAGAGAGTCAATTCAGGGTGGTGAATGTGAAACCAGTAACGTTATACGATGTCGCAGAGTATGCCGGT
GTCTCTTATCAGACCGTTTCCCGCGTGGTGAACCAGGCCAGCCACGTTTCTGCGAAAACGCGGGAAAAAG
TGGAAGCGGCGATGGCGGAGCTGAATTACATTCCCAACCGCGTGGCACAACAACTGGCGGGCAAACAGTC
GTTGCTGATTGGCGTTGCCACCTCCAGTCTGGCCCTGCACGCGCCGTCGCAAATTGTCGCGGCGATTAAA
TCTCGCGCCGATCAACTGGGTGCCAGCGTGGTGGTGTCGATGGTAGAACGAAGCGGCGTCGAAGCCTGTA
AAGCGGCGGTGCACAATCTTCTCGCGCAACGCGTCAGTGGGCTGATCATTAACTATCCGCTGGATGACCA
GGATGCCATTGCTGTGGAAGCTGCCTGCACTAATGTTCCGGCGTTATTTCTTGATGTCTCTGACCAGACA
CCCATCAACAGTATTATTTTCTCCCATGAAGACGGTACGCGACTGGGCGTGGAGCATCTGGTCGCATTGG
GTCACCAGCAAATCGCGCTGTTAGCGGGCCCATTAAGTTCTGTCTCGGCGCGTCTGCGTCTGGCTGGCTG
GCATAAATATCTCACTCGCAATCAAATTCAGCCGATAGCGGAACGGGAAGGCGACTGGAGTGCCATGTCC
GGTTTTCAACAAACCATGCAAATGCTGAATGAGGGCATCGTTCCCACTGCGATGCTGGTTGCCAACGATC
AGATGGCGCTGGGCGCAATGCGCGCCATTACCGAGTCCGGGCTGCGCGTTGGTGCGGATATCTCGGTAGT
GGGATACGACGATACCGAAGACAGCTCATGTTATATCCCGCCGTTAACCACCATCAAACAGGATTTTCGC
CTGCTGGGGCAAACCAGCGTGGACCGCTTGCTGCAACTCTCTCAGGGCCAGGCGGTGAAGGGCAATCAGC
TGTTGCCCGTCTCACTGGTGAAAAGAAAAACCACGCTAGCGCCCAATACGCAAACCGCCTCTCCCCGCGC
GTTGGCCGATTCATTAATGCAGCTGGCACGACAGGTTTCCCGACTGGAAAGCGGGCAGTGAGCGCAACGC
AATTAATGTAAGTTAGCTCACTCATTAGGCACCCCAGGCTTTACACTTTATGCTTCCGGCTCGTATGTTG
TGTGGAATTGTGAGCGGATAACAATTTCACACAGGAAACAGCTATGACCATGATTACGGATTCACTGGCC
GTCGTTTTACAACGTCGTGACTGGGAAAACCCTGGCGTTACCCAACTTAATCGCCTTGCAGCACATCCCC
CTTTCGCCAGCTGGCGTAATAGCGAAGAGGCCCGCACCGATCGCCCTTCCCAACAGTTGCGCAGCCTGAA
TGGCGAATGGCGCTTTGCCTGGTTTCCGGCACCAGAAGCGGTGCCGGAAAGCTGGCTGGAGTGCGATCTT
CCTGAGGCCGATACTGTCGTCGTCCCCTCAAACTGGCAGATGCACGGTTACGATGCGCCCATCTACACCA
ACGTGACCTATCCCATTACGGTCAATCCGCCGTTTGTTCCCACGGAGAATCCGACGGGTTGTTACTCGCT
CACATTTAATGTTGATGAAAGCTGGCTACAGGAAGGCCAGACGCGAATTATTTTTGATGGCGTTGGAATT
AGCTTATCGACTGCACGGTGCACCAATGCTTCTGGCGTCAGGCAGCCATCGGAAGCTGTGGTATGGCTGT
GCAGGTCGTAAATCACTGCATAATTCGTGTCGCTCAAGGCGCACTCCCGTTCTGGATAATGTTTTTTGCG
CCGACATCATAACGGTTCTGGCAAATATTCTGAAATGAGCTG
